>Addgene plasmid #166110 | HCP8 | addgene full sequence | sequence record 330382 | Addgene NGS Result
AACGCCAGCAACGCGGCCTTTTTACGGTTCCTGGCCTTTTGCTGGCCTTTTGCTCACATGTTCTTTCCTG
CGTTATCCCCTGATTCTGTGGATAACCGTGCGGCCGCCCCTGAATTCGCATCTAGACTGAACTGGCCGAT
AATTGCAGACGAACGGTGAGTAAGGAAAGAGTGAGGAACTATCGCATACCTGCATTTAAAGATGCCGATT
TGGGCGCGAATCCTTTATTTTGGCTTCACCCTCATACTATTATCAGGGCCAGAAAAAGGAAGTGTTTCCC
TCCTTCTTGAATTGATGTTACCCTCATAAAGCACGTGGCCTCTTATCGAGAAAGAAATTACCGTCGCTCG
TGATTTGTTTGCAAAAAGAACAAAACTGAAAAAACCCAGACACGCTCGACTTCCTGTCATCCTATTGATT
GCAGCTTCCAATTTCGTCACACAACAAGGTCCTAGCGACGGCTCACAGGTTTTGTAACAAGCAATCGAAG
GTTCTGGAATGGCGGGAAAGGGTTTAGTACCACATGCTATGATGCCCACTGTGATCTCCAGAGCAAAGTT
CGTTCGATCGTACTGTTACTCTCTCTCTTTCAAACAGAATTGTCCGAATCGTGTGACAACAACAGCCTGT
TCTCACACACTCTTTTCTTCTAACCAAGGGGGTGGTTTAGTTTAGTAGAACCTCGTGAAACTTACATTTA
CATATATATAAACTTGCATAAATTGGTCAATGCAAGAAATACATATTTGGTCTTTTCTAATTCGTAGTTT
TTCAAGTTCTTAGATGCTTTCTTTTTCTCTTTTTTACAGATCATCAAGGAAGTAATTATCTACTTTTTAC
AACAAATATAAAACAAGATCTATGGACAAGAAGTATTCTATCGGACTGGATATCGGGACTAATAGCGTCG
GGTGGGCCGTGATCACTGACGAGTACAAGGTGCCCTCTAAGAAGTTCAAGGTGCTCGGGAACACCGACCG
GCATTCCATCAAGAAAAATCTGATCGGAGCTCTCCTCTTTGATTCAGGGGAAACCGCTGAAGCAACCCGC
CTCAAGCGGACTGCTAGACGGCGGTACACCAGGAGGAAGAACCGGATTTGTTACCTTCAAGAGATATTCT
CCAACGAAATGGCAAAGGTCGACGACAGCTTCTTCCATAGGCTGGAAGAATCATTCCTCGTGGAAGAGGA
TAAGAAGCATGAACGGCATCCCATCTTCGGTAATATCGTCGACGAGGTGGCCTATCACGAGAAATACCCA
ACCATCTACCATCTTCGCAAAAAGCTGGTGGACTCAACCGACAAGGCAGACCTCCGGCTTATCTACCTGG
CCCTGGCCCACATGATCAAGTTCAGAGGCCACTTCCTGATCGAGGGCGACCTCAATCCTGACAATAGCGA
TGTGGATAAACTGTTCATCCAGCTGGTGCAGACTTACAACCAGCTCTTTGAAGAGAACCCCATCAATGCA
AGCGGAGTCGATGCCAAGGCCATTCTGTCAGCCCGGCTGTCAAAGAGCCGCAGACTTGAGAATCTTATCG
CTCAGCTGCCGGGTGAAAAGAAAAATGGACTGTTCGGGAACCTGATTGCTCTTTCACTTGGGCTGACTCC
CAATTTCAAGTCTAATTTCGACCTGGCAGAGGATGCCAAGCTGCAACTGTCCAAGGACACCTATGATGAC
GATCTCGACAACCTCCTGGCCCAGATCGGTGACCAATACGCCGACCTTTTCCTTGCTGCTAAGAATCTTT
CTGACGCCATCCTGCTGTCTGACATTCTCCGCGTGAACACTGAAATCACCAAGGCCCCTCTTTCAGCTTC
AATGATTAAGCGGTATGATGAGCACCACCAGGACCTGACCCTGCTTAAGGCACTCGTCCGGCAGCAGCTT
CCGGAGAAGTACAAGGAAATCTTCTTTGACCAGTCAAAGAATGGATACGCCGGCTACATCGACGGAGGTG
CCTCCCAAGAGGAATTTTATAAGTTTATCAAACCTATCCTTGAGAAGATGGACGGCACCGAAGAGCTCCT
CGTGAAACTGAATCGGGAGGATCTGCTGCGGAAGCAGCGCACTTTCGACAATGGGAGCATTCCCCACCAG
ATCCATCTTGGGGAGCTTCACGCCATCCTTCGGCGCCAAGAGGACTTCTACCCCTTTCTTAAGGACAACA
GGGAGAAGATTGAGAAAATTCTCACTTTCCGCATCCCCTACTACGTGGGACCCCTCGCCAGAGGAAATAG
CCGGTTTGCTTGGATGACCAGAAAGTCAGAAGAAACTATCACTCCCTGGAACTTCGAAGAGGTGGTGGAC
AAGGGAGCCAGCGCTCAGTCATTCATCGAACGGATGACTAACTTCGATAAGAACCTCCCCAATGAGAAGG
TCCTGCCGAAACATTCCCTGCTCTACGAGTACTTTACCGTGTACAACGAGCTGACCAAGGTGAAATATGT
CACCGAAGGGATGAGGAAGCCCGCATTCCTGTCAGGCGAACAAAAGAAGGCAATTGTGGACCTTCTGTTC
AAGACCAATAGAAAGGTGACCGTGAAGCAGCTGAAGGAGGACTATTTCAAGAAAATTGAATGCTTCGACT
CTGTGGAGATTAGCGGGGTCGAAGATCGGTTCAACGCAAGCCTGGGTACTTACCATGATCTGCTTAAGAT
CATCAAGGACAAGGATTTTCTGGACAATGAGGAGAACGAGGACATCCTTGAGGACATTGTCCTGACTCTC
ACTCTGTTCGAGGACCGGGAAATGATCGAGGAGAGGCTTAAGACCTACGCCCATCTGTTCGACGATAAAG
TGATGAAGCAACTTAAACGGAGAAGATATACCGGATGGGGACGCCTTAGCCGCAAACTCATCAACGGAAT
CCGGGACAAACAGAGCGGAAAGACCATTCTTGATTTCCTTAAGAGCGACGGATTCGCTAATCGCAACTTC
ATGCAACTTATCCATGATGATTCCCTGACCTTTAAGGAGGACATCCAGAAGGCCCAAGTGTCTGGACAAG
GTGACTCACTGCACGAGCATATCGCAAATCTGGCTGGTTCACCCGCTATTAAGAAGGGTATTCTCCAGAC
CGTGAAAGTCGTGGACGAGCTGGTCAAGGTGATGGGTCGCCATAAACCAGAGAACATTGTCATCGAGATG
GCCAGGGAAAACCAGACTACCCAGAAGGGACAGAAGAACAGCAGGGAGCGGATGAAAAGAATTGAGGAAG
GGATTAAGGAGCTCGGGTCACAGATCCTTAAAGAGCACCCGGTGGAAAACACCCAGCTTCAGAATGAGAA
GCTCTATCTGTACTACCTTCAAAATGGACGCGATATGTATGTGGACCAAGAGCTTGATATCAACAGGCTC
TCAGACTACGACGTGGACCATATCGTCCCTCAGAGCTTCCTCAAAGACGACTCAATTGACAATAAGGTGC
TGACTCGCTCAGACAAGAACCGGGGAAAGTCAGATAACGTGCCCTCAGAGGAAGTCGTGAAAAAGATGAA
GAACTATTGGCGCCAGCTTCTGAACGCAAAGCTGATCACTCAGCGGAAGTTCGACAATCTCACTAAGGCT
GAGAGGGGCGGACTGAGCGAACTGGACAAAGCAGGATTCATTAAACGGCAACTTGTGGAGACTCGGCAGA
TTACTAAACATGTCGCCCAAATCCTTGACTCACGCATGAATACCAAGTACGACGAAAACGACAAACTTAT
CCGCGAGGTGAAGGTGATTACCCTGAAGTCCAAGCTGGTCAGCGATTTCAGAAAGGACTTTCAATTCTAC
AAAGTGCGGGAGATCAATAACTATCATCATGCTCATGACGCATATCTGAATGCCGTGGTGGGAACCGCCC
TGATCAAGAAGTACCCAAAGCTGGAAAGCGAGTTCGTGTACGGAGACTACAAGGTCTACGACGTGCGCAA
GATGATTGCCAAATCTGAGCAGGAGATCGGAAAGGCCACCGCAAAGTACTTCTTCTACAGCAACATCATG
AATTTCTTCAAGACCGAAATCACCCTTGCAAACGGTGAGATCCGGAAGAGGCCGCTCATCGAGACTAATG
GGGAGACTGGCGAAATCGTGTGGGACAAGGGCAGAGATTTCGCTACCGTGCGCAAAGTGCTTTCTATGCC
TCAAGTGAACATCGTGAAGAAAACCGAGGTGCAAACCGGAGGCTTTTCTAAGGAATCAATCCTCCCCAAG
CGCAACTCCGACAAGCTCATTGCAAGGAAGAAGGATTGGGACCCTAAGAAGTACGGCGGATTCGATTCAC
CAACTGTGGCTTATTCTGTCCTGGTCGTGGCTAAGGTGGAAAAAGGAAAGTCTAAGAAGCTCAAGAGCGT
GAAGGAACTGCTGGGTATCACCATTATGGAGCGCAGCTCCTTCGAGAAGAACCCAATTGACTTTCTCGAA
GCCAAAGGTTACAAGGAAGTCAAGAAGGACCTTATCATCAAGCTCCCAAAGTATAGCCTGTTCGAACTGG
AGAATGGGCGGAAGCGGATGCTCGCCTCCGCTGGCGAACTTCAGAAGGGTAATGAGCTGGCTCTCCCCTC
CAAGTACGTGAATTTCCTCTACCTTGCAAGCCATTACGAGAAGCTGAAGGGGAGCCCCGAGGACAACGAG
CAAAAGCAACTGTTTGTGGAGCAGCATAAGCATTATCTGGACGAGATCATTGAGCAGATTTCCGAGTTTT
CTAAACGCGTCATTCTCGCTGATGCCAACCTCGATAAAGTCCTTAGCGCATACAATAAGCACAGAGACAA
ACCAATTCGGGAGCAGGCTGAGAATATCATCCACCTGTTCACCCTCACCAATCTTGGTGCCCCTGCCGCA
TTCAAGTACTTCGACACCACCATCGACCGGAAACGCTATACCTCCACCAAAGAAGTGCTGGACGCCACCC
TCATCCACCAGAGCATCACCGGACTTTACGAAACTCGGATTGACCTCTCACAGCTCGGAGGGGATGAGGG
AGCTGATCCAAAAAAGAAGAGAAAGGTAGATCCAAAAAAGAAGAGAAAGGTATAAGGATCCTAACTCGAG
ATTGAATTGAATTGAAATCGATAGATCAATTTTTTTCTTTTCTCTTTCCCCATCCTTTACGCTAAAATAA
TAGTTTATTTTATTTTTTGAATATTTTTTATTTATATACGTATATATAGACTATTATTTATCTTTTAATG
ATTATTAAGATTTTTATTAAAAAAAAATTCGCTCCTCTTTTAATGCCTTTATGCAGTTTTTTTTTCCCAT
TCGATATTTCTATGTGCTGCCAAACCAGATGTCAACACAGCTACAACGATGTGCTTCAGTATTACATTTT
TTGCCTTCAACGCCTTGATTGTTCTATTTTTGCTAATAATAAATCTATTTCATCGGACTAAAAGTCCATT
AGTTGTAAGCGGATTTAGCTCAGTTGGGAGAGCGCCAGACTGAAGAAAAACTTCGGTCAAGTCATCTGGA
GGTCCTGTGTTCGATCCACAGAATTCGCAGATGGCCGGCATGGTCCCAGCCTCCTCGCTGGCGCCGGCTG
GGCAACACCTTCGGGTGGCGAATGGGACTTTCTCCACTTCGGTATCCGACTGTTTTAGAGCTAGAAATAG
CAAGTTAAAATAAGGCTAGTCCGTTATCAACTTGAAAAAGTGGCACCGAGTCGGTGCTTTTTTTATTTTT
TGTCACTATTGTTATGTAAAATGCCACCTCTGACAGTATGGAACGCAAACTTCTGTCTAGTGGATAGCTG
GATGCACACACTGGCTTAAGATGACAACGACTAGAGATCTATGTGAGGATCCTAACTCGAGATCGAGCTG
AGCAGTTACAGAGATGTTACGAACCACTAGTGCACTGCAGTACAGTTTAGCTTGCCTCGTCCCCGCCGGG
TCACCCGGCCAGCGACATGGAGGCCCAGAATACCCTCCTTGACAGTCTTGACGTGCGCAGCTCAGGGGCA
TGATGTGACTGTCGCCCGTACATTTAGCCCATACATCCCCATGTATAATCATTTGCATCCATACATTTTG
ATGGCCGCACGGCGCGAAGCAAAAATTACGGCTCCTCGCTCCAGACCTGCGAGCAGGGAAACGCTCCCCT
CACAGACGCGTTGAATTGTCCCCACGCCGCGCCCCTGTAGAGAAATATAAAAGGTTAGGATTTGCCACTG
AGGTTCTTCTTTCATATACTTCCTTTTAAAATCTTGCTAGGATACAGTTCTCACATCACATCCGAACATA
AACAAAAATGGGTACTACCTTAGATGATACAGCCTACAGATACAGAACATCAGTCCCTGGTGATGCTGAA
GCAATTGAGGCTTTAGACGGTTCATTCACCACCGACACCGTCTTTAGAGTAACCGCCACCGGTGATGGAT
TTACCTTAAGAGAAGTCCCAGTCGACCCTCCATTAACTAAAGTCTTTCCAGATGATGAATCTGATGACGA
AAGCGACGACGGAGAAGATGGTGACCCAGATTCAAGAACTTTCGTAGCATACGGTGATGACGGTGATTTG
GCTGGTTTTGTAGTCGTTTCTTATTCAGGTTGGAATAGAAGGTTGACCGTTGAAGATATAGAAGTCGCCC
CAGAGCATAGAGGTCATGGTGTAGGAAGAGCTTTGATGGGTTTGGCTACAGAATTTGCAAGAGAGAGAGG
AGCCGGTCATTTATGGTTAGAAGTTACTAATGTTAACGCCCCTGCTATCCATGCTTATAGAAGAATGGGT
TTCACATTATGTGGTTTAGATACTGCTTTATATGATGGAACAGCATCTGACGGTGAACAGGCCTTGTATA
TGTCTATGCCTTGCCCTTAAAGTAACTGACAATAAAAAGATTCTTGTTTTCAAGAACTTGTCATTTGTAT
AGTTTTTTTATATTGTAGTTGTTCTATTTTAATCAAATGTTAGCGTGATTTATATTTTTTTTCGCCTCGA
CATCATCTGCCCAGATGCGAAGTTAAGTGCGCAGAAAGTAATATCATGCGTCAATCGTATGTGAATGCTG
GTCGCTATACTGGAGTATCACGTGCTATAAAAATAATTATAATTTAAATTTTTTAATATAAATATATAAA
TTAAAAATAGAAAGTAAAAAAAGAAATTAAAGAAAAAATAGTTTTTGTTTTCCGAAGATGTAAAAGACTC
TAGGGGGATCGCCAACAAATACTACCTTTTATCTTGCTCTTCCTGCTCTCAGGTATTAATGCCGAATTGT
TTCATCTTGTCTGTGTAGAAAACCACACACGAAAATCCTGTGATTTTACATTTTACTTATCGTTAATCGA
ATGTATATCTATTTAATCTGCTTTTCTTGTCTAATAAATATATATGTAAAGTACGCTTTTTGTTGAAATT
TTTTAAACCTTTGTTTATTTTTTTTTCTTCATTCCGTAACTCTTCTACCTTCTTTATTTACTTTCTAAAA
TCCAAATACAAAACATAAAAATAAATAAACACAGAGTAAATTCCCAAATTATTCCATCATTAAAAGATAC
GAGGCGCGTGTAAGTTACAGGCAAGCGATCCGTCCCGAGCGGCCGCGTGTTACAACCAATTAACCAATTC
TGATTAGAAAAACTCATCGAGCATCAAATGAAACTGCAATTTATTCATATCAGGATTATCAATACCATAT
TTTTGAAAAAGCCGTTTCTGTAATGAAGGAGAAAACTCACCGAGGCAGTTCCATAGGATGGCAAGATCCT
GGTATCGGTCTGCGATTCCGACTCGTCCAACATCAATACAACCTATTAATTTCCCCTCGTCAAAAATAAG
GTTATCAAGTGAGAAATCACCATGAGTGACGACTGAATCCGGTGAGAATGGCAAAAGCTTATGCATTTCT
TTCCAGACTTGTTCAACAGGCCAGCCATTACGCTCGTCATCAAAATCACTCGCATCAACCAAACCGTTAT
TCATTCGTGATTGCGCCTGAGCGAGGCGAAATACGCGATCGCTGTTAAAAGGACAATTACAAACAGGAAT
CGAATGCAACCGGCGCAGGAACACTGCCAGCGCATCAACAATATTTTCACCTGAATCAGGATATTCTTCT
AATACCTGGAATGCTGTTTTCCCGGGGATCGCAGTGGTGAGTAACCATGCATCATCAGGAGTACGGATAA
AATGCTTGATGGTCGGAAGAGGCATAAATTCCGTCAGCCAGTTTAGTCTGACCATCTCATCTGTAACATC
ATTGGCAACGCTACCTTTGCCATGTTTCAGAAACAACTCTGGCGCATCGGGCTTCCCATACAATCGATAG
ATTGTCGCACCTGATTGCCCGACATTATCGCGAGCCCATTTATACCCATATAAATCAGCATCCATGTTGG
AATTTAATCGCGGCCTGGAGCAAGACGTTTCCCGTTGAATATGGCTCATAACACCCCTTGTATTACTGTT
TATGTAAGCAGACAGTTTTATTGTTCATGATGATATATTTTTATCTTGTGCAATGTAACATCAGAGATTT
TGAGACACAACGTGGCTTTGTTGAATAAATCGAACTTTTGCTGAGTTGAAGGATCAGTCATGACCAAAAT
CCCTTAACGTGAGTTTTCGTTCCACTGAGCGTCAGACCCCGTAGAAAAGATCAAAGGATCTTCTTGAGAT
CCTTTTTTTCTGCGCGTAATCTGCTGCTTGCAAACAAAAAAACCACCGCTACCAGCGGTGGTTTGTTTGC
CGGATCAAGAGCTACCAACTCTTTTTCCGAAGGTAACTGGCTTCAGCAGAGCGCAGATACCAAATACTGT
TCTTCTAGTGTAGCCGTAGTTAGGCCACCACTTCAAGAACTCTGTAGCACCGCCTACATACCTCGCTCTG
CTAATCCTGTTACCAGTGGCTGCTGCCAGTGGCGATAAGTCGTGTCTTACCGGGTTGGACTCAAGACGAT
AGTTACCGGATAAGGCGCAGCGGTCGGGCTGAACGGGGGGTTCGTGCACACAGCCCAGCTTGGAGCGAAC
GACCTACACCGAACTGAGATACCTACAGCGTGAGCTATGAGAAAGCGCCACGCTTCCCGAAGGGAGAAAG
GCGGACAGGTATCCGGTAAGCGGCAGGGTCGGAACAGGAGAGCGCACGAGGGAGCTTCCAGGGGGAAACG
CCTGGTATCTTTATAGTCCTGTCGGGTTTCGCCACCTCTGACTTGAGCGTCGATTTTTGTGATGCTCGTC
AGGGGGGCGGAGCCTATGGAAA
Features (pLannotate 1.2.2; 13 found; start..end, strand, type, name):
     48..99      +  rep_origin     RSF ori (fragment): Plasmids containing the RSF 1030 origin of replication can be propagated in E. coli cells that contain additional plasmids with compatible origins.
    862..4965    +  CDS            cas9: CAS9_STRP1 - Also known as csn1 From Streptococcus pyogenes serotype M1.
   4978..4998    +  CDS            SV40 NLS: nuclear localization signal of SV40 (simian virus 40) large T antigen
   5002..5022    +  CDS            SV40 NLS: nuclear localization signal of SV40 (simian virus 40) large T antigen
   5041..5265    +  terminator     PGK1 terminator (fragment): S. cerevisae PGK1; transcription terminator for 3-phosphoglycerate kinase gene
   5398..5488    +  ncRNA          tRNA: Accession: RF00005 - tRNA
   5582..5657    +  misc_RNA       gRNA scaffold: guide RNA scaffold for the Streptococcus pyogenes CRISPR/Cas9 system
   5894..6235    +  promoter       TEF promoter: Ashbya gossypii TEF promoter
   6244..6807    +  CDS            sta: STA_STRLA - Experimental evidence at protein level: Swiss-Prot protein existence level 1. Involved in resistance to streptothricin, a broad-spectrum antibiotic produced by streptomycetes. Detoxifies streptothricin via acetylation of the beta amino group of the first beta-lysyl moiety of streptothricin. From Streptomyces lavendulae.
   6815..7012    +  terminator     TEF terminator: Ashbya gossypii TEF terminator
   7017..7520    +  misc_feature   CEN/ARS: S. cerevisiae CEN6 centromere fused to an autonomously replicating sequence
   7564..8379    -  CDS            KanR: aminoglycoside phosphotransferase; aph(3')-Ia; confers resistance to kanamycin in bacteria or G418 (Geneticin®) in eukaryotes
   8604..9192    +  rep_origin     ori: high-copy-number ColE1/pMB1/pBR322/pUC origin of replication
