[The description below was written by a language model from this plasmid's Addgene catalogue record and pLannotate feature annotations shown in this document.]
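Description:
HCP8 is a yeast CRISPR/Cas9 expression plasmid of about 9.2 kb, built on the pYTK102 backbone and designed to cut the Saccharomyces cerevisiae genome at the C-terminal end of the WHI5 gene. It is a shuttle vector. In E. coli it replicates from a high-copy ColE1/pUC-type origin and is selected with kanamycin through an aph(3')-Ia KanR gene; a short fragment matching the RSF origin is also annotated. In yeast a CEN6/ARS element maintains it as a stable, low-copy episome, and selection uses nourseothricin. That resistance comes from a streptothricin acetyltransferase coding sequence flanked by the Ashbya gossypii TEF promoter and terminator, the usual layout of a nat-type dominant marker cassette.

The payload has two parts. The first is a Streptococcus pyogenes Cas9 open reading frame followed by two tandem SV40 nuclear localization signals and a PGK1 terminator fragment. The feature table does not annotate the promoter driving Cas9, although unannotated sequence lies upstream of the coding region. The second is the guide cassette, named Whi5-sg106, in which a tRNA element sits upstream of the S. pyogenes gRNA scaffold. The WHI5-specific spacer presumably occupies the gap between them. This layout is consistent with tRNA-driven RNA polymerase III expression of the guide, with the tRNA processed away from the transcript. No terminator for the guide is annotated.

Because Cas9 and the sgRNA are delivered on one selectable plasmid, the construct suits editing at the 3' end of WHI5, for example C-terminal tagging with a co-supplied repair template. The record states only the target site, not the specific modification intended.
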