Addgene plasmid #166110: HCP8
Purpose: This plasmid encodes a Cas9 protein as well as a sgRNA that targets the C-terminus of Whi5
Depositing lab: Matthias Heinemann. Depositing organization: University of Groningen.
Backbone
  Vector backbone: pYTK102
  Vector type: Yeast Expression, CRISPR
  Selectable markers: Nourseothricin
Growth in bacteria
  Bacterial resistance: Kanamycin, 50 μg/mL
  Growth temperature: 37°C
  Growth strain: DH5alpha
  Copy number: High Copy
Gene/Insert
  Gene/Insert name: Whi5-sg106
  gRNA/shRNA sequence: CTCCACTTCGGTATCCGACT
  Species: S. cerevisiae (budding yeast)
  Entrez Gene: WHI5
  Cloning method: Gateway Cloning
Terms and licenses: Academic/Nonprofit Terms; Industry Terms: Not Available to Industry
How to cite: HCP8 was a gift from Matthias Heinemann (Addgene plasmid # 166110 ; http://n2t.net/addgene:166110 ; RRID:Addgene_166110)
