>Addgene plasmid #166110 | HCP8 | depositor partial sequence | sequence record 322563 | Streptococcus pyogenes Cas9 endonuclease
GACAAGAAGTATTCTATCGGACTGGATATCGGGACTAATAGCGTCGGGTGGGCCGTGATCACTGACGAGT
ACAAGGTGCCCTCTAAGAAGTTCAAGGTGCTCGGGAACACCGACCGGCATTCCATCAAGAAAAATCTGAT
CGGAGCTCTCCTCTTTGATTCAGGGGAAACCGCTGAAGCAACCCGCCTCAAGCGGACTGCTAGACGGCGG
TACACCAGGAGGAAGAACCGGATTTGTTACCTTCAAGAGATATTCTCCAACGAAATGGCAAAGGTCGACG
ACAGCTTCTTCCATAGGCTGGAAGAATCATTCCTCGTGGAAGAGGATAAGAAGCATGAACGGCATCCCAT
CTTCGGTAATATCGTCGACGAGGTGGCCTATCACGAGAAATACCCAACCATCTACCATCTTCGCAAAAAG
CTGGTGGACTCAACCGACAAGGCAGACCTCCGGCTTATCTACCTGGCCCTGGCCCACATGATCAAGTTCA
GAGGCCACTTCCTGATCGAGGGCGACCTCAATCCTGACAATAGCGATGTGGATAAACTGTTCATCCAGCT
GGTGCAGACTTACAACCAGCTCTTTGAAGAGAACCCCATCAATGCAAGCGGAGTCGATGCCAAGGCCATT
CTGTCAGCCCGGCTGTCAAAGAGCCGCAGACTTGAGAATCTTATCGCTCAGCTGCCGGGTGAAAAGAAAA
ATGGACTGTTCGGGAACCTGATTGCTCTTTCACTTGGGCTGACTCCCAATTTCAAGTCTAATTTCGACCT
GGCAGAGGATGCCAAGCTGCAACTGTCCAAGGACACCTATGATGACGATCTCGACAACCTCCTGGCCCAG
ATCGGTGACCAATACGCCGACCTTTTCCTTGCTGCTAAGAATCTTTCTGACGCCATCCTGCTGTCTGACA
TTCTCCGCGTGAACACTGAAATCACCAAGGCCCCTCTTTCAGCTTCAATGATTAAGCGGTATGATGAGCA
CCACCAGGACCTGACCCTGCTTAAGGCACTCGTCCGGCAGCAGCTTCCGGAGAAGTACAAGGAAATCTTC
TTTGACCAGTCAAAGAATGGATACGCCGGCTACATCGACGGAGGTGCCTCCCAAGAGGAATTTTATAAGT
TTATCAAACCTATCCTTGAGAAGATGGACGGCACCGAAGAGCTCCTCGTGAAACTGAATCGGGAGGATCT
GCTGCGGAAGCAGCGCACTTTCGACAATGGGAGCATTCCCCACCAGATCCATCTTGGGGAGCTTCACGCC
ATCCTTCGGCGCCAAGAGGACTTCTACCCCTTTCTTAAGGACAACAGGGAGAAGATTGAGAAAATTCTCA
CTTTCCGCATCCCCTACTACGTGGGACCCCTCGCCAGAGGAAATAGCCGGTTTGCTTGGATGACCAGAAA
GTCAGAAGAAACTATCACTCCCTGGAACTTCGAAGAGGTGGTGGACAAGGGAGCCAGCGCTCAGTCATTC
ATCGAACGGATGACTAACTTCGATAAGAACCTCCCCAATGAGAAGGTCCTGCCGAAACATTCCCTGCTCT
ACGAGTACTTTACCGTGTACAACGAGCTGACCAAGGTGAAATATGTCACCGAAGGGATGAGGAAGCCCGC
ATTCCTGTCAGGCGAACAAAAGAAGGCAATTGTGGACCTTCTGTTCAAGACCAATAGAAAGGTGACCGTG
AAGCAGCTGAAGGAGGACTATTTCAAGAAAATTGAATGCTTCGACTCTGTGGAGATTAGCGGGGTCGAAG
ATCGGTTCAACGCAAGCCTGGGTACTTACCATGATCTGCTTAAGATCATCAAGGACAAGGATTTTCTGGA
CAATGAGGAGAACGAGGACATCCTTGAGGACATTGTCCTGACTCTCACTCTGTTCGAGGACCGGGAAATG
ATCGAGGAGAGGCTTAAGACCTACGCCCATCTGTTCGACGATAAAGTGATGAAGCAACTTAAACGGAGAA
GATATACCGGATGGGGACGCCTTAGCCGCAAACTCATCAACGGAATCCGGGACAAACAGAGCGGAAAGAC
CATTCTTGATTTCCTTAAGAGCGACGGATTCGCTAATCGCAACTTCATGCAACTTATCCATGATGATTCC
CTGACCTTTAAGGAGGACATCCAGAAGGCCCAAGTGTCTGGACAAGGTGACTCACTGCACGAGCATATCG
CAAATCTGGCTGGTTCACCCGCTATTAAGAAGGGTATTCTCCAGACCGTGAAAGTCGTGGACGAGCTGGT
CAAGGTGATGGGTCGCCATAAACCAGAGAACATTGTCATCGAGATGGCCAGGGAAAACCAGACTACCCAG
AAGGGACAGAAGAACAGCAGGGAGCGGATGAAAAGAATTGAGGAAGGGATTAAGGAGCTCGGGTCACAGA
TCCTTAAAGAGCACCCGGTGGAAAACACCCAGCTTCAGAATGAGAAGCTCTATCTGTACTACCTTCAAAA
TGGACGCGATATGTATGTGGACCAAGAGCTTGATATCAACAGGCTCTCAGACTACGACGTGGACCATATC
GTCCCTCAGAGCTTCCTCAAAGACGACTCAATTGACAATAAGGTGCTGACTCGCTCAGACAAGAACCGGG
GAAAGTCAGATAACGTGCCCTCAGAGGAAGTCGTGAAAAAGATGAAGAACTATTGGCGCCAGCTTCTGAA
CGCAAAGCTGATCACTCAGCGGAAGTTCGACAATCTCACTAAGGCTGAGAGGGGCGGACTGAGCGAACTG
GACAAAGCAGGATTCATTAAACGGCAACTTGTGGAGACTCGGCAGATTACTAAACATGTCGCCCAAATCC
TTGACTCACGCATGAATACCAAGTACGACGAAAACGACAAACTTATCCGCGAGGTGAAGGTGATTACCCT
GAAGTCCAAGCTGGTCAGCGATTTCAGAAAGGACTTTCAATTCTACAAAGTGCGGGAGATCAATAACTAT
CATCATGCTCATGACGCATATCTGAATGCCGTGGTGGGAACCGCCCTGATCAAGAAGTACCCAAAGCTGG
AAAGCGAGTTCGTGTACGGAGACTACAAGGTCTACGACGTGCGCAAGATGATTGCCAAATCTGAGCAGGA
GATCGGAAAGGCCACCGCAAAGTACTTCTTCTACAGCAACATCATGAATTTCTTCAAGACCGAAATCACC
CTTGCAAACGGTGAGATCCGGAAGAGGCCGCTCATCGAGACTAATGGGGAGACTGGCGAAATCGTGTGGG
ACAAGGGCAGAGATTTCGCTACCGTGCGCAAAGTGCTTTCTATGCCTCAAGTGAACATCGTGAAGAAAAC
CGAGGTGCAAACCGGAGGCTTTTCTAAGGAATCAATCCTCCCCAAGCGCAACTCCGACAAGCTCATTGCA
AGGAAGAAGGATTGGGACCCTAAGAAGTACGGCGGATTCGATTCACCAACTGTGGCTTATTCTGTCCTGG
TCGTGGCTAAGGTGGAAAAAGGAAAGTCTAAGAAGCTCAAGAGCGTGAAGGAACTGCTGGGTATCACCAT
TATGGAGCGCAGCTCCTTCGAGAAGAACCCAATTGACTTTCTCGAAGCCAAAGGTTACAAGGAAGTCAAG
AAGGACCTTATCATCAAGCTCCCAAAGTATAGCCTGTTCGAACTGGAGAATGGGCGGAAGCGGATGCTCG
CCTCCGCTGGCGAACTTCAGAAGGGTAATGAGCTGGCTCTCCCCTCCAAGTACGTGAATTTCCTCTACCT
TGCAAGCCATTACGAGAAGCTGAAGGGGAGCCCCGAGGACAACGAGCAAAAGCAACTGTTTGTGGAGCAG
CATAAGCATTATCTGGACGAGATCATTGAGCAGATTTCCGAGTTTTCTAAACGCGTCATTCTCGCTGATG
CCAACCTCGATAAAGTCCTTAGCGCATACAATAAGCACAGAGACAAACCAATTCGGGAGCAGGCTGAGAA
TATCATCCACCTGTTCACCCTCACCAATCTTGGTGCCCCTGCCGCATTCAAGTACTTCGACACCACCATC
GACCGGAAACGCTATACCTCCACCAAAGAAGTGCTGGACGCCACCCTCATCCACCAGAGCATCACCGGAC
TTTACGAAACTCGGATTGACCTCTCACAGCTCGGAGGGGAT
